>Addgene plasmid #245840 | BathyJZ7 | depositor full sequence | sequence record 483427 | BathyJZ7 sequence 5926 bps
AGCGCCCAATACGCAAACCGCCTCTCCCCGCGCGTTGGCCGATTCATTAATGCAGCTGGCACGACAGGTT
TCCCGACTGGAAAGCGGGCAGTGAGCGCAACGCAATTAATGTGAGTTAGCTCACTCATTAGGCACCCCAG
GCTTTACACTTTATGCTTCCGGCTCGTATGTTGTGTGGAATTGTGAGCGGATAACAATTTCACACAGGAA
ACAGCTATGACCATGATTACGCCAAGCTTGGTACCGAGCTCGGATCCACTAGTAACGGCCGCCAGTGTGC
TGGAATTCGGCTTAAGCCGAATTCTGCAGATATCCATCACACTGGCGGCCGCTCGAGCATGCATCTAGAA
TTGTAATACGACTCACTATAGGGCGAATTACTCCGGTTGATCCTGCCGGACCCCACTGCTATCGGGGTGG
GACTAAGACATGCTAGTCGTGCGCCTCCAAGCCACGGTGGAGGCGCGGCGCACAGCTCAGTAACACGTGG
CTAACCTACCCTTGGGACGGGGACAACCCCGGGAAACTGGGGCTAATCCCCGATAGGTGAGGACTCCTGG
AATGGGTCCTCGCCGAAAGGGCGCCTAGACCATGCTTCTAGGTGCTGCCCAAGGATGGGGCCGCGGCCGA
TCAGGTAGTTGGTGAGGTAACGGCTCACCAAGCCTATAACCGGTACGGGCCGTGGGAGCGGGAGCCCGGA
GATGGACACTGAGACAAGGGTCCAGGCCCTACGGGGCGCAGCAGTCGCGAAACCTCCGCAATACGCGAAA
GCGTGACGGGGCCACCCCGAGTGCCGTCCGCTGAGGACGGCTTTTCCCCAGTGTAGCCAGCTGGGGGAAT
AAGGGGAGGGCAAGTCGGGTGTCAGCCGCCGCGGTAATACCCGCTCCCCGAGTGGTGGGGACGCTTATTG
GGCCTAAAGCATCCGTAGCCGGCTGGGTAAGTCCCCTGTTAAATCCAGCGATTCAATCGCTGGACTGCGG
GGGATACTGCCTAGCTAGGGGGCGGGAGAGGCCGGCGGTATTCCCGGGGTAGGGGTGAAATCTTATAATC
CCGGGAGGACCACCAGTGGCGAAGGCTGCCGGCTGGAACGCGCCCGACGGTGAGGGATGAAAGCTGGGGG
AGCGAACCGGATTAGATACCCGGGTAGTCCCAGCTGTAAACGATGCGGGCTAGGTGTTGGCACGGCTACG
AGCCGTGCCAGTGCCGCAGGGAAGCCGTTAAGCCCGCCGCCTGGGGAGTACGGCCGCAAGGCTGAAACTT
AAAGGAATTGGCGGGGGAGCACCACAAGGGGTGAAGCTTGCGGTTTAATTGGAGTCAACGCCGGGAACCT
TACCGGGGGAGACAGCAGGATGAAGGCCAGATTGAAGGTCTTGCCAGACAAGCTGAGAGGAGGTGCATGG
CCGTCGCCAGTTCGTGCCGTGAGGTGTCCTGTTAAGTCAGGCAACGATCGAGACCCGCGCCCCCTGTTGC
TACCGGCCATTGCGCCGGGCACACTGGGGGGACTGCCGCCGATAAGGCGGAGGAAGGAGCGGGCCACGGC
AGGTCAGTATGCCCCGAATCCCCCGGGCCACACGCGAGCTGCAATGGCAGGGACAATGGGTTCCGACCCC
GAAAGGGGGAGGCAATCCCTAAACCCTGCCGTAGTTGGGATCGAGGGCTGCAACCCGCCCTCGTGAACAT
GGAATCCCTAGTAATCGCGCGTCACCATCGCGCGGTGAATACGTCCCTGCTCCTTGCACACACCGCCCGT
CGCTCCACCCGAGCGGGGCTTGGGTGAGGCGTGGTCAAGTTGGCTGCGTCGAACCCAAGCTTCGTGAGGG
GGGAGAAGTCGTAACAAGGTGGCCGTAGGGGAACCTGCGGCCGGATCACCTCCTCTAGCATAACCCCTTG
GGGCCTCTAAACGGGTCTTGAGGGGTTTTTTGTGCATGCTCGAGCGGCCGCCAGTGTGATGGAATTCGCC
CTATAGTGAGTCGTATTACAATTCACTGGCCGTCGTTTTACAACGTCGTGACTGGGAAAACCCTGGCGTT
ACCCAACTTAATCGCCTTGCAGCACATCCCCCTTTCGCCAGCTGGCGTAATAGCGAAGAGGCCCGCACCG
ATCGCCCTTCCCAACAGTTGCGCAGCCTGAATGGCGAATGGACGCGCTGGAAGGCAGTACACCTTGATAG
GTGGGCTGCCCTTCCTGGTTGGCTTGGTTTCATCAGCCATCCGCTTGCCCTCATCTGTTACGCCGGCGGT
AGCCGGCCAGCCTCGCAGAGCAGGATTCCCGTTGAGCACCGCCAGGTGCGAATAAGGGACAGTGAAGAAG
GAACACCCGCTCGCGGGTGGGCCTACTTCACCTATCCTGCCCGGCTGACGCCGTTGGATACACCAAGGAA
AGTCTACACGAACCCTTTGGCAAAATCCTGTATATCGTGCGAAAAAGGATGGATATACCGAAAAAATCGC
TATAATGACCCCGAAGCAGGGTTATGCAGCGGAAAAGCGCTGCTTCCCTGCTGTTTTGTGGAATATCTAC
CGACTGGAAACAGGCAAATGCAGGAA
[119 nt withheld, positions 2547-2665]
C
[91 nt withheld, positions 2667-2757]
A
[49 nt withheld, positions 2759-2807]
CCTTTGACGTTGGAGTCCACGTTCTTT
[37 nt withheld, positions 2835-2871]
ACCCTATCTCGGTCTATTCTTTTGATTTATAAGGGATTTTGCCGATTTCGGCCTATTGGTTAAAAAATGA
GCTGATTTAACAAAAATTTAACGCGAATTTTAACAAAATTCAGGGCGCAAGGGCTGCTAAAGGAAGCGGA
ACACGTAGAAAGCCAGTCCGCAGAAACGGTGCTGACCCCGGATGAATGTCAGCTACTGGGCTATCTGGAC
AAGGGAAAACGCAAGCGCAAAGAGAAAGCAGGTAGCTTGCAGTGGGCTTACATGGCGATAGCTAGACTGG
GCGGTTTTATGGACAGCAAGCGAACCGGAATTGCCAGCTGGGGCGCCCTCTGGTAAGGTTGGGAAGCCCT
GCAAAGTAAACTGGATGGCTTTCTTGCCGCCAAGGATCTGATGGCGCAGGGGATCAAGATCTGATCAAGA
GACAGGATGAGGATCGTTTCGCATGATTGAACAAGATGGATTGCACGCAGGTTCTCCGGCCGCTTGGGTG
GAGAGGCTATTCGGCTATGACTGGGCACAACAGACAATCGGCTGCTCTGATGCCGCCGTGTTCCGGCTGT
CAGCGCAGGGGCGCCCGGTTCTTTTTGTCAAGACCGACCTGTCCGGTGCCCTGAATGAACTGCAGGACGA
GGCAGCGCGGCTATCGTGGCTGGCCACGACGGGCGTTCCTTGCGCAGCTGTGCTCGACGTTGTCACTGAA
GCGGGAAGGGACTGGCTGCTATTGGGCGAAGTGCCGGGGCAGGATCTCCTGTCATCCCACCTTGCTCCTG
CCGAGAAAGTATCCATCATGGCTGATGCAATGCGGCGGCTGCATACGCTTGATCCGGCTACCTGCCCATT
CGACCACCAAGCGAAACATCGCATCGAGCGAGCACGTACTCGGATGGAAGCCGGTCTTGTCGATCAGGAT
GATCTGGACGAAGAGCATCAGGGGCTCGCGCCAGCCGAACTGTTCGCCAGGCTCAAGGCGCGCATGCCCG
ACGGCGAGGATCTCGTCGTGACCCATGGCGATGCCTGCTTGCCGAATATCATGGTGGAAAATGGCCGCTT
TTCTGGATTCATCGACTGTGGCCGGCTGGGTGTGGCGGACCGCTATCAGGACATAGCGTTGGCTACCCGT
GATATTGCTGAAGAGCTTGGCGGCGAATGGGCTGACCGCTTCCTCGTGCTTTACGGTATCGCCGCTCCCG
ATTCGCAGCGCATCGCCTTCTATCGCCTTCTTGACGAGTTCTTCTGAATTGAAAAAGGAAGAGTATGAGT
ATTCAACATTTCCGTGTCGCCCTTATTCCCTTTTTTGCGGCATTTTGCCTTCCTGTTTTTGCTCACCCAG
AAACGCTGGTGAAAGTAAAAGATGCTGAAGATCAGTTGGGTGCACGAGTGGGTTACATCGAACTGGATCT
CAACAGCGGTAAGATCCTTGAGAGTTTTCGCCCCGAAGAACGTTTTCCAATGATGAGCACTTTTAAAGTT
CTGCTATGTGGCGCGGTATTATCCCGTATTGACGCCGGGCAAGAGCAACTCGGTCGCCGCATACACTATT
CTCAGAATGACTTGGTTGAGTACTCACCAGTCACAGAAAAGCATCTTACGGATGGCATGACAGTAAGAGA
ATTATGCAGTGCTGCCATAACCATGAGTGATAACACTGCGGCCAACTTACTTCTGACAACGATCGGAGGA
CCGAAGGAGCTAACCGCTTTTTTGCACAACATGGGGGATCATGTAACTCGCCTTGATCGTTGGGAACCGG
AGCTGAATGAAGCCATACCAAACGACGAGCGTGACACCACGATGCCTGTAGCAATGGCAACAACGTTGCG
CAAACTATTAACTGGCGAACTACTTACTCTAGCTTCCCGGCAACAATTAATAGACTGGATGGAGGCGGAT
AAAGTTGCAGGACCACTTCTGCGCTCGGCCCTTCCGGCTGGCTGGTTTATTGCTGATAAATCTGGAGCCG
GTGAGCGTGGGTCTCGCGGTATCATTGCAGCACTGGGGCCAGATGGTAAGCCCTCCCGTATCGTAGTTAT
CTACACGACGGGGAGTCAGGCAACTATGGATGAACGAAATAGACAGATCGCTGAGATAGGTGCCTCACTG
ATTAAGCATTGGTAACTGTCAGACCAAGTTTACTCATATATACTTTAGATTGATTTAAAACTTCATTTTT
AATTTAAAAGGATCTAGGTGAAGATCCTTTTTGATAATCTCATGACCAAAATCCCTTAACGTGAGTTTTC
GTTCCACTGAGCGTCAGACCCCGTAGAAAAGATCAAAGGATCTTCTTGAGATCCTTTTTTTCTGCGCGTA
ATCTGCTGCTTGCAAACAAAAAAACCACCGCTACCAGCGGTGGTTTGTTTGCCGGATCAAGAGCTACCAA
CTCTTTTTCCGAAGGTAACTGGCTTCAGCAGAGCGCAGATACCAAATACTGTTCTTCTAGTGTAGCCGTA
GTTAGGCCACCACTTCAAGAACTCTGTAGCACCGCCTACATACCTCGCTCTGCTAATCCTGTTACCAGTG
GCTGCTGCCAGTGGCGATAAGTCGTGTCTTACCGGGTTGGACTCAAGACGATAGTTACCGGATAAGGCGC
AGCGGTCGGGCTGAACGGGGGGTTCGTGCACACAGCCCAGCTTGGAGCGAACGACCTACACCGAACTGAG
ATACCTACAGCGTGAGCTATGAGAAAGCGCCACGCTTCCCGAAGGGAGAAAGGCGGACAGGTATCCGGTA
AGCGGCAGGGTCGGAACAGGAGAGCGCACGAGGGAGCTTCCAGGGGGAAACGCCTGGTATCTTTATAGTC
CTGTCGGGTTTCGCCACCTCTGACTTGAGCGTCGATTTTTGTGATGCTCGTCAGGGGGGCGGAGCCTATG
GAAAAACGCCAGCAACGCGGCCTTTTTACGGTTCCTGGCCTTTTGCTGGCCTTTTGCTCACATGTTCTTT
CCTGCGTTATCCCCTGATTCTGTGGATAACCGTATTACCGCCTTTGAGTGAGCTGATACCGCTCGCCGCA
GCCGAACGACCGAGCGCAGCGAGTCAGTGAGCGAGGAAGCGGAAG
Features (pLannotate 1.2.2; 17 found; start..end, strand, type, name):
      2..94      +  CDS            lacI (fragment): lac repressor; lacI; The lac repressor binds to the lac operator to inhibit transcription in E. coli. This inhibition can be relieved by adding lactose or isopropyl-β-D-thiogalactopyranoside (IPTG).
    107..128     +  protein_bind   CAP binding site: CAP binding activates transcription in the presence of cAMP. E. coli catabolite activator protein
    143..173     +  promoter       lac promoter: promoter for the E. coli lac operon
    181..197     +  protein_bind   lac operator: The lac repressor binds to the lac operator to inhibit transcription in E. coli. This inhibition can be relieved by adding lactose or isopropyl-β-D-thiogalactopyranoside (IPTG). lac repressor encoded by lacI
    354..372     +  promoter       T7 promoter: promoter for bacteriophage T7 RNA polymerase
    379..1873    +  ncRNA          SSU rRNA archaea: Accession: RF01959 - Archaeal small subunit ribosomal RNA
   1875..1922    +  terminator     T7 terminator: transcription terminator for bacteriophage T7 RNA polymerase
   1960..1978    -  promoter       T7 promoter: promoter for bacteriophage T7 RNA polymerase
   1981..2138    +  CDS            lacZα (fragment): LacZα fragment of β-galactosidase; lacZ fragment
   2147..2210    -  CDS            traJ (fragment): oriT-recognizing protein; traJ
   2243..2352    -  oriT           oriT: incP origin of transfer
   2547..2970    +  rep_origin     f1 ori (sequence partly withheld): f1 bacteriophage origin of replication; arrow indicates direction of (+) strand synthesis
   2983..3282    +  CDS            tnpA (fragment): TN5P_ECOLX - Also known as tnp. Experimental evidence at protein level: Swiss-Prot protein existence level 1. Mediates transposition of transposon Tn5 by a 'cut and paste' mechanism. First, the monomeric transposase binds the 19 bp inverted DNA repeats flanking the transposon. Then, dimerization of the DNA- bound transposase creates a synaptic DNA complex. After nicking of the first DNA strand, excision of the transposon proceeds through a series of intermediates. The transposase then mediates the insertion of the transposon at a new site by strand transfer. The activity of the wild- type tran
   3314..4105    +  CDS            neo: KKA2_KLEPN - Also known as kan, nptII. Experimental evidence at protein level: Swiss-Prot protein existence level 1. Resistance to kanamycin, neomycin, paromomycin, ribostamycin, butirosin and gentamicin B. From Klebsiella pneumoniae.
   4109..4125    +  promoter       AmpR promoter (fragment): bla
   4126..4986    +  CDS            AmpR: β-lactamase; bla; confers resistance to ampicillin, carbenicillin, and related antibiotics
   5157..5745    +  rep_origin     ori: high-copy-number ColE1/pMB1/pBR322/pUC origin of replication
