>Addgene plasmid #245840 | BathyJZ7 | addgene full sequence | sequence record 491153 | Addgene NGS Result
AGCGCCCAATACGCAAACCGCCTCTCCCCGCGCGTTGGCCGATTCATTAATGCAGCTGGCACGACAGGTT
TCCCGACTGGAAAGCGGGCAGTGAGCGCAACGCAATTAATGTGAGTTAGCTCACTCATTAGGCACCCCAG
GCTTTACACTTTATGCTTCCGGCTCGTATGTTGTGTGGAATTGTGAGCGGATAACAATTTCACACAGGAA
ACAGCTATGACCATGATTACGCCAAGCTTGGTACCGAGCTCGGATCCACTAGTAACGGCCGCCAGTGTGC
TGGAATTCGGCTTAAGCCGAATTCTGCAGATATCCATCACACTGGCGGCCGCTCGAGCATGCATCTAGAC
CATCACACTGGCGGCCGCTCGAGCATGCACAAAAAACCCCTCAAGACCCGTTTAGAGGCCCCAAGGGGTT
ATGCTAGAGGAGGTGATCCGGCCGCAGGTTCCCCTACGGCCACCTTGTTACGACTTCTCCCCCCTCACGA
AGCTTGGGTTCGACGCAGCCAACTTGACCACGCCTCACCCAAGCCCCGCTCGGGTGGAGCGACGGGCGGT
GTGTGCAAGGAGCAGGGACGTATTCACCGCGCGATGGTGACGCGCGATTACTAGGGATTCCATGTTCACG
AGGGCGGGTTGCAGCCCTCGATCCCAACTACGGCAGGGTTTAGGGATTGCCTCCCCCTTTCGGGGTCGGA
ACCCATTGTCCCTGCCATTGCAGCTCGCGTGTGGCCCGGGGGATTCGGGGCATACTGACCTGCCGTGGCC
CGCTCCTTCCTCCGCCTTATCGGCGGCAGTCCCCCCAGTGTGCCCGGCGCAATGGCCGGTAGCAACAGGG
GGCGCGGGTCTCGATCGTTGCCTGACTTAACAGGACACCTCACGGCACGAACTGGCGACGGCCATGCACC
TCCTCTCAGCTTGTCTGGCAAGACCTTCAATCTGGCCTTCATCCTGCTGTCTCCCCCGGTAAGGTTCCCG
GCGTTGACTCCAATTAAACCGCAAGCTTCACCCCTTGTGGTGCTCCCCCGCCAATTCCTTTAAGTTTCAG
CCTTGCGGCCGTACTCCCCAGGCGGCGGGCTTAACGGCTTCCCTGCGGCACTGGCACGGCTCGTAGCCGT
GCCAACACCTAGCCCGCATCGTTTACAGCTGGGACTACCCGGGTATCTAATCCGGTTCGCTCCCCCAGCT
TTCATCCCTCACCGTCGGGCGCGTTCCAGCCGGCAGCCTTCGCCACTGGTGGTCCTCCCGGGATTATAAG
ATTTCACCCCTACCCCGGGAATACCGCCGGCCTCTCCCGCCCCCTAGCTAGGCAGTATCCCCCGCAGTCC
AGCGATTGAATCGCTGGATTTAACAGGGGACTTACCCAGCCGGCTACGGATGCTTTAGGCCCAATAAGCG
TCCCCACCACTCGGGGAGCGGGTATTACCGCGGCGGCTGACACCCGACTTGCCCTCCCCTTATTCCCCCA
GCTGGCTACACTGGGGAAAAGCCGTCCTCAGCGGACGGCACTCGGGGTGGCCCCGTCACGCTTTCGCGTA
TTGCGGAGGTTTCGCGACTGCTGCGCCCCGTAGGGCCTGGACCCTTGTCTCAGTGTCCATCTCCGGGCTC
CCGCTCCCACGGCCCGTACCGGTTATAGGCTTGGTGAGCCGTTACCTCACCAACTACCTGATCGGCCGCG
GCCCCATCCTTGGGCAGCACCTAGAAGCATGGTCTAGGCGCCCTTTCGGCGAGGACCCATTCCAGGAGTC
CTCACCTATCGGGGATTAGCCCCAGTTTCCCGGGGTTGTCCCCGTCCCAAGGGTAGGTTAGCCACGTGTT
ACTGAGCTGTGCGCCGCGCCTCCACCGTGGCTTGGAGGCGCACGACTAGCATGTCTTAGTCCCACCCCGA
TAGCAGTGGGGTCCGGCAGGATCAACCGGAGTAATTCGCCCTATAGTGAGTCGTATTACAATTCACTGGC
CGTCGTTTTACAACGTCGTGACTGGGAAAACCCTGGCGTTACCCAACTTAATCGCCTTGCAGCACATCCC
CCTTTCGCCAGCTGGCGTAATAGCGAAGAGGCCCGCACCGATCGCCCTTCCCAACAGTTGCGCAGCCTGA
ATGGCGAATGGACGCGCTGGAAGGCAGTACACCTTGATAGGTGGGCTGCCCTTCCTGGTTGGCTTGGTTT
CATCAGCCATCCGCTTGCCCTCATCTGTTACGCCGGCGGTAGCCGGCCAGCCTCGCAGAGCAGGATTCCC
GTTGAGCACCGCCAGGTGCGAATAAGGGACAGTGAAGAAGGAACACCCGCTCGCGGGTGGGCCTACTTCA
CCTATCCTGCCCGGCTGACGCCGTTGGATACACCAAGGAAAGTCTACACGAACCCTTTGGCAAAATCCTG
TATATCGTGCGAAAAAGGATGGATATACCGAAAAAATCGCTATAATGACCCCGAAGCAGGGTTATGCAGC
GGAAAAGCGCTGCTTCCCTGCTGTTTTGTGGAATATCTACCGACTGGAAACAGGCAAATGCAGGAA
[65 nt withheld, positions 2517-2581]
T
[53 nt withheld, positions 2583-2635]
C
[91 nt withheld, positions 2637-2727]
A
[49 nt withheld, positions 2729-2777]
CCTTTGACGTTGGAGTCCACGTTCTTT
[37 nt withheld, positions 2805-2841]
ACCCTATCTCGGTCTATTCTTTTGATTTATAAGGGATTTTGCCGATTTCGGCCTATTGGTTAAAAAATGA
GCTGATTTAACAAAAATTTAACGCGAATTTTAACAAAATTCAGGGCGCAAGGGCTGCTAAAGGAAGCGGA
ACACGTAGAAAGCCAGTCCGCAGAAACGGTGCTGACCCCGGATGAATGTCAGCTACTGGGCTATCTGGAC
AAGGGAAAACGCAAGCGCAAAGAGAAAGCAGGTAGCTTGCAGTGGGCTTACATGGCGATAGCTAGACTGG
GCGGTTTTATGGACAGCAAGCGAACCGGAATTGCCAGCTGGGGCGCCCTCTGGTAAGGTTGGGAAGCCCT
GCAAAGTAAACTGGATGGCTTTCTTGCCGCCAAGGATCTGATGGCGCAGGGGATCAAGATCTGATCAAGA
GACAGGATGAGGATCGTTTCGCATGATTGAACAAGATGGATTGCACGCAGGTTCTCCGGCCGCTTGGGTG
GAGAGGCTATTCGGCTATGACTGGGCACAACAGACAATCGGCTGCTCTGATGCCGCCGTGTTCCGGCTGT
CAGCGCAGGGGCGCCCGGTTCTTTTTGTCAAGACCGACCTGTCCGGTGCCCTGAATGAACTGCAGGACGA
GGCAGCGCGGCTATCGTGGCTGGCCACGACGGGCGTTCCTTGCGCAGCTGTGCTCGACGTTGTCACTGAA
GCGGGAAGGGACTGGCTGCTATTGGGCGAAGTGCCGGGGCAGGATCTCCTGTCATCCCACCTTGCTCCTG
CCGAGAAAGTATCCATCATGGCTGATGCAATGCGGCGGCTGCATACGCTTGATCCGGCTACCTGCCCATT
CGACCACCAAGCGAAACATCGCATCGAGCGAGCACGTACTCGGATGGAAGCCGGTCTTGTCGATCAGGAT
GATCTGGACGAAGAGCATCAGGGGCTCGCGCCAGCCGAACTGTTCGCCAGGCTCAAGGCGCGCATGCCCG
ACGGCGAGGATCTCGTCGTGACCCATGGCGATGCCTGCTTGCCGAATATCATGGTGGAAAATGGCCGCTT
TTCTGGATTCATCGACTGTGGCCGGCTGGGTGTGGCGGACCGCTATCAGGACATAGCGTTGGCTACCCGT
GATATTGCTGAAGAGCTTGGCGGCGAATGGGCTGACCGCTTCCTCGTGCTTTACGGTATCGCCGCTCCCG
ATTCGCAGCGCATCGCCTTCTATCGCCTTCTTGACGAGTTCTTCTGAATTGAAAAAGGAAGAGTATGAGT
ATTCAACATTTCCGTGTCGCCCTTATTCCCTTTTTTGCGGCATTTTGCCTTCCTGTTTTTGCTCACCCAG
AAACGCTGGTGAAAGTAAAAGATGCTGAAGATCAGTTGGGTGCACGAGTGGGTTACATCGAACTGGATCT
CAACAGCGGTAAGATCCTTGAGAGTTTTCGCCCCGAAGAACGTTTTCCAATGATGAGCACTTTTAAAGTT
CTGCTATGTGGCGCGGTATTATCCCGTATTGACGCCGGGCAAGAGCAACTCGGTCGCCGCATACACTATT
CTCAGAATGACTTGGTTGAGTACTCACCAGTCACAGAAAAGCATCTTACGGATGGCATGACAGTAAGAGA
ATTATGCAGTGCTGCCATAACCATGAGTGATAACACTGCGGCCAACTTACTTCTGACAACGATCGGAGGA
CCGAAGGAGCTAACCGCTTTTTTGCACAACATGGGGGATCATGTAACTCGCCTTGATCGTTGGGAACCGG
AGCTGAATGAAGCCATACCAAACGACGAGCGTGACACCACGATGCCTGTAGCAATGGCAACAACGTTGCG
CAAACTATTAACTGGCGAACTACTTACTCTAGCTTCCCGGCAACAATTAATAGACTGGATGGAGGCGGAT
AAAGTTGCAGGACCACTTCTGCGCTCGGCCCTTCCGGCTGGCTGGTTTATTGCTGATAAATCTGGAGCCG
GTGAGCGTGGGTCTCGCGGTATCATTGCAGCACTGGGGCCAGATGGTAAGCCCTCCCGTATCGTAGTTAT
CTACACGACGGGGAGTCAGGCAACTATGGATGAACGAAATAGACAGATCGCTGAGATAGGTGCCTCACTG
ATTAAGCATTGGTAACTGTCAGACCAAGTTTACTCATATATACTTTAGATTGATTTAAAACTTCATTTTT
AATTTAAAAGGATCTAGGTGAAGATCCTTTTTGATAATCTCATGACCAAAATCCCTTAACGTGAGTTTTC
GTTCCACTGAGCGTCAGACCCCGTAGAAAAGATCAAAGGATCTTCTTGAGATCCTTTTTTTCTGCGCGTA
ATCTGCTGCTTGCAAACAAAAAAACCACCGCTACCAGCGGTGGTTTGTTTGCCGGATCAAGAGCTACCAA
CTCTTTTTCCGAAGGTAACTGGCTTCAGCAGAGCGCAGATACCAAATACTGTTCTTCTAGTGTAGCCGTA
GTTAGGCCACCACTTCAAGAACTCTGTAGCACCGCCTACATACCTCGCTCTGCTAATCCTGTTACCAGTG
GCTGCTGCCAGTGGCGATAAGTCGTGTCTTACCGGGTTGGACTCAAGACGATAGTTACCGGATAAGGCGC
AGCGGTCGGGCTGAACGGGGGGTTCGTGCACACAGCCCAGCTTGGAGCGAACGACCTACACCGAACTGAG
ATACCTACAGCGTGAGCTATGAGAAAGCGCCACGCTTCCCGAAGGGAGAAAGGCGGACAGGTATCCGGTA
AGCGGCAGGGTCGGAACAGGAGAGCGCACGAGGGAGCTTCCAGGGGGAAACGCCTGGTATCTTTATAGTC
CTGTCGGGTTTCGCCACCTCTGACTTGAGCGTCGATTTTTGTGATGCTCGTCAGGGGGGCGGAGCCTATG
GAAAAACGCCAGCAACGCGGCCTTTTTACGGTTCCTGGCCTTTTGCTGGCCTTTTGCTCACATGTTCTTT
CCTGCGTTATCCCCTGATTCTGTGGATAACCGTATTACCGCCTTTGAGTGAGCTGATACCGCTCGCCGCA
GCCGAACGACCGAGCGCAGCGAGTCAGTGAGCGAGGAAGCGGAAG
Features (pLannotate 1.2.2; 16 found; start..end, strand, type, name):
      2..94      +  CDS            lacI (fragment): lac repressor; lacI; The lac repressor binds to the lac operator to inhibit transcription in E. coli. This inhibition can be relieved by adding lactose or isopropyl-β-D-thiogalactopyranoside (IPTG).
    107..128     +  protein_bind   CAP binding site: CAP binding activates transcription in the presence of cAMP. E. coli catabolite activator protein
    143..173     +  promoter       lac promoter: promoter for the E. coli lac operon
    181..197     +  protein_bind   lac operator: The lac repressor binds to the lac operator to inhibit transcription in E. coli. This inhibition can be relieved by adding lactose or isopropyl-β-D-thiogalactopyranoside (IPTG). lac repressor encoded by lacI
    380..427     -  terminator     T7 terminator: transcription terminator for bacteriophage T7 RNA polymerase
    427..1921    -  ncRNA          SSU rRNA archaea: Accession: RF01959 - Archaeal small subunit ribosomal RNA
   1930..1948    -  promoter       T7 promoter: promoter for bacteriophage T7 RNA polymerase
   1951..2108    +  CDS            lacZα (fragment): LacZα fragment of β-galactosidase; lacZ fragment
   2117..2180    -  CDS            traJ (fragment): oriT-recognizing protein; traJ
   2213..2322    -  oriT           oriT: incP origin of transfer
   2517..2940    +  rep_origin     f1 ori (sequence partly withheld): f1 bacteriophage origin of replication; arrow indicates direction of (+) strand synthesis
   2953..3252    +  CDS            tnpA (fragment): TN5P_ECOLX - Also known as tnp. Experimental evidence at protein level: Swiss-Prot protein existence level 1. Mediates transposition of transposon Tn5 by a 'cut and paste' mechanism. First, the monomeric transposase binds the 19 bp inverted DNA repeats flanking the transposon. Then, dimerization of the DNA- bound transposase creates a synaptic DNA complex. After nicking of the first DNA strand, excision of the transposon proceeds through a series of intermediates. The transposase then mediates the insertion of the transposon at a new site by strand transfer. The activity of the wild- type tran
   3284..4075    +  CDS            neo: KKA2_KLEPN - Also known as kan, nptII. Experimental evidence at protein level: Swiss-Prot protein existence level 1. Resistance to kanamycin, neomycin, paromomycin, ribostamycin, butirosin and gentamicin B. From Klebsiella pneumoniae.
   4079..4095    +  promoter       AmpR promoter (fragment): bla
   4096..4956    +  CDS            AmpR: β-lactamase; bla; confers resistance to ampicillin, carbenicillin, and related antibiotics
   5127..5715    +  rep_origin     ori: high-copy-number ColE1/pMB1/pBR322/pUC origin of replication
