[The description below was written by a language model from this plasmid's Addgene catalogue record and pLannotate feature annotations shown in this document.]
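Description:
BathyJZ7 is a high-copy E. coli plasmid built on the pCR2.1-oriT backbone to express the 16S rRNA of an uncultured archaeon, Bathyarchaeota JZ bin_7. It replicates from a ColE1/pUC-type origin and carries both a β-lactamase gene (ampicillin resistance) and the neo/nptII gene (kanamycin resistance), the latter preceded by a residual Tn5 transposase fragment. The backbone also retains an f1 phage origin, an incP oriT with an adjacent traJ fragment that would allow conjugative mobilisation by a helper providing transfer functions, and remnants of the lac region (lacI fragment, CAP site, lac promoter and operator, and a lacZα fragment interrupted by the cloning site).

The payload, inserted by Gibson assembly, is an archaeal small-subunit rRNA gene of about 1.5 kb placed between a T7 promoter and a T7 terminator, so the rRNA can be transcribed to high levels in a host that supplies T7 RNA polymerase. According to the associated publication title, the plasmid belongs to a collection of archaeal Clone-FISH cultures: E. coli cells expressing the heterologous 16S rRNA serve as stand-in targets for validating oligonucleotide probes for fluorescence in situ hybridization when the source organism is not available in culture.

The two sequence records differ. In the depositor's 5,926 nt sequence the T7 promoter–rRNA–terminator cassette lies on the same strand as the lac promoter, with a second, oppositely oriented backbone T7 promoter downstream. In the repository's 5,896 nt sequencing result the rRNA and terminator are annotated on the opposite strand, driven by the single T7 promoter found there. The rRNA remains flanked by a T7 promoter and terminator in both.
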