Addgene plasmid #245840: BathyJZ7
Purpose: Archael (Bathyarchaeota JZ bin_7) 16S rRNA expression
Depositing lab: Roland Hatzenpichler. Depositing organization: Montana State University. Publication: A collection of archaeal 16S rRNA Clone-FISH cultures for probe validation in fluorescence in situ hybridization experiments. Van Beek JM, Robles G, Mewalal R, Blaby I, Hatzenpichler R. Microbiol Resour Announc. 2025 Dec 11;14(12):e0113125. doi: 10.1128/mra.01131-25. Epub 2025 Nov 17. PubMed 41247030.
Backbone
  Vector backbone: pcr2.1-oriT
  Vector type: Other
Growth in bacteria
  Bacterial resistance: Ampicillin and Kanamycin, 100 & 50 μg/mL
  Growth temperature: 37°C
  Growth strain: DH5alpha
  Copy number: High Copy
Gene/Insert
  Gene/Insert name: 16S rRNA
  Species: Bathyarchaeota JZ bin_7
  Cloning method: Gibson Cloning
  Sequencing primers: 5′ ATTGTAATACGACTCACTATAGGGCGAATT; 3′ CTAGCATAACCCCTTGGGGCCTCTAAACGGGTCTTGAGGGGTTTTTTGTGCATGCTCGAGCGGCCGCCAGTGTGATGG
Resource information
  A portion of this plasmid was derived from a plasmid made by: DOE Joint Genome Institute
Terms and licenses: Academic/Nonprofit Terms; Industry Terms: Not Available to Industry
How to cite: BathyJZ7 was a gift from Roland Hatzenpichler (Addgene plasmid # 245840 ; http://n2t.net/addgene:245840 ; RRID:Addgene_245840)
