>Addgene plasmid #245840 | BathyJZ7 | depositor full sequence | sequence record 483398 | Full Sequence
ACTCCGGTTGATCCTGCCGGACCCCACTGCTATCGGGGTGGGACTAAGACATGCTAGTCGTGCGCCTCCA
AGCCACGGTGGAGGCGCGGCGCACAGCTCAGTAACACGTGGCTAACCTACCCTTGGGACGGGGACAACCC
CGGGAAACTGGGGCTAATCCCCGATAGGTGAGGACTCCTGGAATGGGTCCTCGCCGAAAGGGCGCCTAGA
CCATGCTTCTAGGTGCTGCCCAAGGATGGGGCCGCGGCCGATCAGGTAGTTGGTGAGGTAACGGCTCACC
AAGCCTATAACCGGTACGGGCCGTGGGAGCGGGAGCCCGGAGATGGACACTGAGACAAGGGTCCAGGCCC
TACGGGGCGCAGCAGTCGCGAAACCTCCGCAATACGCGAAAGCGTGACGGGGCCACCCCGAGTGCCGTCC
GCTGAGGACGGCTTTTCCCCAGTGTAGCCAGCTGGGGGAATAAGGGGAGGGCAAGTCGGGTGTCAGCCGC
CGCGGTAATACCCGCTCCCCGAGTGGTGGGGACGCTTATTGGGCCTAAAGCATCCGTAGCCGGCTGGGTA
AGTCCCCTGTTAAATCCAGCGATTCAATCGCTGGACTGCGGGGGATACTGCCTAGCTAGGGGGCGGGAGA
GGCCGGCGGTATTCCCGGGGTAGGGGTGAAATCTTATAATCCCGGGAGGACCACCAGTGGCGAAGGCTGC
CGGCTGGAACGCGCCCGACGGTGAGGGATGAAAGCTGGGGGAGCGAACCGGATTAGATACCCGGGTAGTC
CCAGCTGTAAACGATGCGGGCTAGGTGTTGGCACGGCTACGAGCCGTGCCAGTGCCGCAGGGAAGCCGTT
AAGCCCGCCGCCTGGGGAGTACGGCCGCAAGGCTGAAACTTAAAGGAATTGGCGGGGGAGCACCACAAGG
GGTGAAGCTTGCGGTTTAATTGGAGTCAACGCCGGGAACCTTACCGGGGGAGACAGCAGGATGAAGGCCA
GATTGAAGGTCTTGCCAGACAAGCTGAGAGGAGGTGCATGGCCGTCGCCAGTTCGTGCCGTGAGGTGTCC
TGTTAAGTCAGGCAACGATCGAGACCCGCGCCCCCTGTTGCTACCGGCCATTGCGCCGGGCACACTGGGG
GGACTGCCGCCGATAAGGCGGAGGAAGGAGCGGGCCACGGCAGGTCAGTATGCCCCGAATCCCCCGGGCC
ACACGCGAGCTGCAATGGCAGGGACAATGGGTTCCGACCCCGAAAGGGGGAGGCAATCCCTAAACCCTGC
CGTAGTTGGGATCGAGGGCTGCAACCCGCCCTCGTGAACATGGAATCCCTAGTAATCGCGCGTCACCATC
GCGCGGTGAATACGTCCCTGCTCCTTGCACACACCGCCCGTCGCTCCACCCGAGCGGGGCTTGGGTGAGG
CGTGGTCAAGTTGGCTGCGTCGAACCCAAGCTTCGTGAGGGGGGAGAAGTCGTAACAAGGTGGCCGTAGG
GGAACCTGCGGCCGGATCACCTCCT
